Addgene plasmid #32983: pMSCV-puro-Flag-mMcl-1 KR
Depositing lab: Joseph Opferman. Depositing organization: St. Jude Children's Research Hospital. Publication: Ubiquitin-independent degradation of antiapoptotic MCL-1. Stewart DP, Koss B, Bathina M, Perciavalle RM, Bisanz K, Opferman JT. Mol Cell Biol. 2010 Jun;30(12):3099-110. Epub 2010 Apr 12. 10.1128/MCB.01266-09 PubMed 20385764.
Backbone
  Vector backbone: pMSCVpuro
  Backbone size w/o insert (bp): 6295
  Vector type: Mammalian Expression, Retroviral
  Selectable markers: Puromycin
Growth in bacteria
  Bacterial resistance: Ampicillin, 100 μg/mL
  Growth temperature: 37°C
  Growth strain: DH5alpha
  Copy number: Unknown
Gene/Insert
  Gene/Insert name: Mcl-1
  Species: M. musculus (mouse)
  Insert size (bp): 1025
  Mutation: All Lys to Arg
  Entrez Gene: Mcl1 (a.k.a. Gm52627, Mcl-1)
  Promoter: LTR
  Tag / fusion protein: 3XFlag (N terminal on insert)
  Cloning method: Restriction Enzyme; 5′ cloning site EcoRI (not destroyed); 3′ cloning site EcoRI (not destroyed)
  Sequencing primers: 5′ CCCTTGAACCTCCTCGTTCGACC
Terms and licenses: Academic/Nonprofit Terms; Industry Terms: Not Available to Industry
How to cite: pMSCV-puro-Flag-mMcl-1 KR was a gift from Joseph Opferman (Addgene plasmid # 32983 ; http://n2t.net/addgene:32983 ; RRID:Addgene_32983)
