[The description below was written by a language model from this plasmid's Addgene catalogue record.]
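Description:
pMSCV-puro-Flag-mMcl-1 KR is a retroviral mammalian expression plasmid built on the pMSCVpuro backbone (about 6.3 kb without insert), a murine stem cell virus-derived vector. It is propagated in E. coli under ampicillin selection, and carries a puromycin resistance marker for selecting stably transduced mammalian cells. As with other MSCV vectors, the region between the long terminal repeats is intended to be packaged into retroviral particles when the plasmid is introduced into a suitable packaging cell line, after which it integrates into the genome of target cells. No feature table is provided with the record, so details such as the bacterial origin, the packaging signal and the promoter driving the puromycin marker are not explicitly stated.

The payload is a roughly 1 kb insert encoding mouse Mcl-1 (Mcl1), an antiapoptotic BCL-2 family member, cloned into an EcoRI site that is retained on both sides of the insert and expressed from the viral LTR promoter. The protein carries an N-terminal 3XFlag epitope tag for detection or immunoprecipitation. The "KR" designation refers to the mutation: every lysine in Mcl-1 has been changed to arginine, which removes the usual acceptor residues for ubiquitin conjugation while conserving positive charge. In keeping with the associated study on ubiquitin-independent degradation of MCL-1, the construct is suited to stable expression of a lysine-less Mcl-1 in mammalian cells, to test whether its turnover and function depend on lysine ubiquitination, typically in comparison with the wild-type protein.
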