>Addgene plasmid #32983 | pMSCV-puro-Flag-mMcl-1 KR | depositor partial sequence | sequence record 43408 | Vector
TGAAAGACCCCACCTGTAGGTTTGGCAAGCTAGCTTAAGTAACGCCATTTTGCAAGGCATGGAAAATACA
TAACTGAGAATAGAGAAGTTCAGATCAAGGTTAGGAACAGAGAGACAGCAGAATATGGGCCAAACAGGAT
ATCTGTGGTAAGCAGTTCCTGCCCCGGCTCAGGGCCAAGAACAGATGGTCCCCAGATGCGGTCCCGCCCT
CAGCAGTTTCTAGAGAACCATCAGATGTTTCCAGGGTGCCCCAAGGACCTGAAATGACCCTGTGCCTTAT
TTGAACTAACCAATCAGTTCGCTTCTCGCTTCTGTTCGCGCGCTTCTGCTCCCCGAGCTCAATAAAAGAG
CCCACAACCCCTCACTCGGCGCGCCAGTCCTCCGATAGACTGCGTCGCCCGGGTACCCGTATTCCCAATA
AAGCCTCTTGCTGTTTGCATCCGAATCGTGGACTCGCTGATCCTTGGGAGGGTCTCCTCAGATTGATTGA
CTGCCCACCTCGGGGGTCTTTCATTTGGAGGTTCCACCGAGATTTGGAGACCCCTGCCCAGGGACCACCG
ACCCCCCCGCCGGGAGGTAAGCTGGCCAGCGGTCGTTTCGTGTCTGTCTCTGTCTTTGTGCGTGTTTGTG
CCGGCATCTAATGTTTGCGCCTGCGTCTGTACTAGTTAGCTAACTAGCTCTGTATCTGGCGGACCCGTGG
TGGAACTGACGAGTTCTGAACACCCGGCCGCAACCCTGGGAGACGTCCCAGGGACTTTGGGGGCCGTTTT
TGTGGCCCGACCTGAGGAAGGGAGTCGATGTGGAATCCGACCCCGTCAGGATATGTGGTTCTGGTAGGAG
ACGAGAACCTAAAACAGTTCCCGCCTCCGTCTGAATTTTTGCTTTCGGTTTGGAACCGAAGCCGCGCGTC
TTGTCTGCTGCAGCGCTGCAGCATCGTTCTGTGTTGTCTCTGTCTGACTGTGTTTCTGTATTTGTCTGAA
AATTAGGGCCAGACTGTTACCACTCCCTTAAGTTTGACCTTAGGTCACTGGAAAGATGTCGAGCGGATCG
CTCACAACCAGTCGGTAGATGTCAAGAAGAGACGTTGGGTTACCTTCTGCTCTGCAGAATGGCCAACCTT
TAACGTCGGATGGCCGCGAGACGGCACCTTTAACCGAGACCTCATCACCCAGGTTAAGATCAAGGTCTTT
TCACCTGGCCCGCATGGACACCCAGACCAGGTCCCCTACATCGTGACCTGGGAAGCCTTGGCTTTTGACC
CCCCTCCCTGGGTCAAGCCCTTTGTACACCCTAAGCCTCCGCCTCCTCTTCCTCCATCCGCCCCGTCTCT
CCCCCTTGAACCTCCTCGTTCGACCCCGCCTCGATCCTCCCTTTATCCAGCCCTCACTCCTTCTCTAGGC
GCCGGAATTAGATCTCTCGAGGTTAACGAATTCTACCGGGTAGGGGAGGCGCTTTTCCCAAGGCAGTCTG
GAGCATGCGCTTTAGCAGCCCCGCTGGGCACTTGGCGCTACACAAGTGGCCTCTGGCCTCGCACACATTC
CACATCCACCGGTAGGCGCCAACCGGCTCCGTTCTTTGGTGGCCCCTTCGCGCCACCTTCTACTCCTCCC
CTAGTCAGGAAGTTCCCCCCCGCCCCGCAGCTCGCGTCGTGCAGGACGTGACAAATGGAAGTAGCACGTC
TCACTAGTCTCGTGCAGATGGACAGCACCGCTGAGCAATGGAAGCGGGTAGGCCTTTGGGGCAGCGGCCA
ATAGCAGCTTTGCTCCTTCGCTTTCTGGGCTCAGAGGCTGGGAAGGGGTGGGTCCGGGGGCGGGCTCAGG
GGCGGGCTCAGGGGCGGGGCGGGCGCCCGAAGGTCCTCCGGAGGCCCGGCATTCTGCACGCTTCAAAAGC
GCACGTCTGCCGCGCTGTTCTCCTCTTCCTCATCTCCGGGCCTTTCGACCTGCAGCCCAAGCTTACCATG
ACCGAGTACAAGCCCACGGTGCGCCTCGCCACCCGCGACGACGTCCCCAGGGCCGTACGCACCCTCGCCG
CCGCGTTCGCCGACTACCCCGCCACGCGCCACACCGTCGATCCGGACCGCCACATCGAGCGGGTCACCGA
GCTGCAAGAACTCTTCCTCACGCGCGTCGGGCTCGACATCGGCAAGGTGTGGGTCGCGGACGACGGCGCC
GCGGTGGCGGTCTGGACCACGCCGGAGAGCGTCGAAGCGGGGGCGGTGTTCGCCGAGATCGGCCCGCGCA
TGGCCGAGTTGAGCGGTTCCCGGCTGGCCGCGCAGCAACAGATGGAAGGCCTCCTGGCGCCGCACCGGCC
CAAGGAGCCCGCGTGGTTCCTGGCCACCGTCGGCGTCTCGCCCGACCACCAGGGCAAGGGTCTGGGCAGC
GCCGTCGTGCTCCCCGGAGTGGAGGCGGCCGAGCGCGCCGGGGTGCCCGCCTTCCTGGAGACCTCCGCGC
CCCGCAACCTCCCCTTCTACGAGCGGCTCGGCTTCACCGTCACCGCCGACGTCGAGGTGCCCGAAGGACC
GCGCACCTGGTGCATGACCCGCAAGCCCGGTGCCTGACGCCCGCCCCACGACCCGCAGCGCCCGACCGAA
AGGAGCGCACGACCCCATGCATCGATAAAATAAAAGATTTTATTTAGTCTCCAGAAAAAGGGGGGAATGA
AAGACCCCACCTGTAGGTTTGGCAAGCTAGCTTAAGTAACGCCATTTTGCAAGGCATGGAAAATACATAA
CTGAGAATAGAGAAGTTCAGATCAAGGTTAGGAACAGAGAGACAGCAGAATATGGGCCAAACAGGATATC
TGTGGTAAGCAGTTCCTGCCCCGGCTCAGGGCCAAGAACAGATGGTCCCCAGATGCGGTCCCGCCCTCAG
CAGTTTCTAGAGAACCATCAGATGTTTCCAGGGTGCCCCAAGGACCTGAAATGACCCTGTGCCTTATTTG
AACTAACCAATCAGTTCGCTTCTCGCTTCTGTTCGCGCGCTTCTGCTCCCCGAGCTCAATAAAAGAGCCC
ACAACCCCTCACTCGGCGCGCCAGTCCTCCGATAGACTGCGTCGCCCGGGTACCCGTGTATCCAATAAAC
CCTCTTGCAGTTGCATCCGACTTGTGGTCTCGCTGTTCCTTGGGAGGGTCTCCTCTGAGTGATTGACTAC
CCGTCAGCGGGGGTCTTTCATGGGTAACAGTTTCTTGAAGTTGGAGAACAACATTCTGAGGGTAGGAGTC
GAATATTAAGTAATCCTGACTCAATTAGCCACTGTTTTGAATCCACATACTCCAATACTCCTGAAATAGT
TCATTATGGACAGCGCAGAAGAGCTGGGGAGAATTAATTCGTAATCATGGTCATAGCTGTTTCCTGTGTG
AAATTGTTATCCGCTCACAATTCCACACAACATACGAGCCGGAAGCATAAAGTGTAAAGCCTGGGGTGCC
TAATGAGTGAGCTAACTCACATTAATTGCGTTGCGCTCACTGCCCGCTTTCCAGTCGGGAAACCTGTCGT
GCCAGCTGCATTAATGAATCGGCCAACGCGCGGGGAGAGGCGGTTTGCGTATTGGGCGCTCTTCCGCTTC
CTCGCTCACTGACTCGCTGCGCTCGGTCGTTCGGCTGCGGCGAGCGGTATCAGCTCACTCAAAGGCGGTA
ATACGGTTATCCACAGAATCAGGGGATAACGCAGGAAAGAACATGTGAGCAAAAGGCCAGCAAAAGGCCA
GGAACCGTAAAAAGGCCGCGTTGCTGGCGTTTTTCCATAGGCTCCGCCCCCCTGACGAGCATCACAAAAA
TCGACGCTCAAGTCAGAGGTGGCGAAACCCGACAGGACTATAAAGATACCAGGCGTTTCCCCCTGGAAGC
TCCCTCGTGCGCTCTCCTGTTCCGACCCTGCCGCTTACCGGATACCTGTCCGCCTTTCTCCCTTCGGGAA
GCGTGGCGCTTTCTCATAGCTCACGCTGTAGGTATCTCAGTTCGGTGTAGGTCGTTCGCTCCAAGCTGGG
CTGTGTGCACGAACCCCCCGTTCAGCCCGACCGCTGCGCCTTATCCGGTAACTATCGTCTTGAGTCCAAC
CCGGTAAGACACGACTTATCGCCACTGGCAGCAGCCACTGGTAACAGGATTAGCAGAGCGAGGTATGTAG
GCGGTGCTACAGAGTTCTTGAAGTGGTGGCCTAACTACGGCTACACTAGAAGGACAGTATTTGGTATCTG
CGCTCTGCTGAAGCCAGTTACCTTCGGAAAAAGAGTTGGTAGCTCTTGATCCGGCAAACAAACCACCGCT
GGTAGCGGTGGTTTTTTTGTTTGCAAGCAGCAGATTACGCGCAGAAAAAAAGGATCTCAAGAAGATCCTT
TGATCTTTTCTACGGGGTCTGACGCTCAGTGGAACGAAAACTCACGTTAAGGGATTTTGGTCATGAGATT
ATCAAAAAGGATCTTCACCTAGATCCTTTTAAATTAAAAATGAAGTTTTAAATCAATCTAAAGTATATAT
GAGTAAACTTGGTCTGACAGTTACCAATGCTTAATCAGTGAGGCACCTATCTCAGCGATCTGTCTATTTC
GTTCATCCATAGTTGCCTGACTCCCCGTCGTGTAGATAACTACGATACGGGAGGGCTTACCATCTGGCCC
CAGTGCTGCAATGATACCGCGAGACCCACGCTCACCGGCTCCAGATTTATCAGCAATAAACCAGCCAGCC
GGAAGGGCCGAGCGCAGAAGTGGTCCTGCAACTTTATCCGCCTCCATCCAGTCTATTAATTGTTGCCGGG
AAGCTAGAGTAAGTAGTTCGCCAGTTAATAGTTTGCGCAACGTTGTTGCCATTGCTACAGGCATCGTGGT
GTCACGCTCGTCGTTTGGTATGGCTTCATTCAGCTCCGGTTCCCAACGATCAAGGCGAGTTACATGATCC
CCCATGTTGTGCAAAAAAGCGGTTAGCTCCTTCGGTCCTCCGATCGTTGTCAGAAGTAAGTTGGCCGCAG
TGTTATCACTCATGGTTATGGCAGCACTGCATAATTCTCTTACTGTCATGCCATCCGTAAGATGCTTTTC
TGTGACTGGTGAGTACTCAACCAAGTCATTCTGAGAATAGTGTATGCGGCGACCGAGTTGCTCTTGCCCG
GCGTCAATACGGGATAATACCGCGCCACATAGCAGAACTTTAAAAGTGCTCATCATTGGAAAACGTTCTT
CGGGGCGAAAACTCTCAAGGATCTTACCGCTGTTGAGATCCAGTTCGATGTAACCCACTCGTGCACCCAA
CTGATCTTCAGCATCTTTTACTTTCACCAGCGTTTCTGGGTGAGCAAAAACAGGAAGGCAAAATGCCGCA
AAAAAGGGAATAAGGGCGACACGGAAATGTTGAATACTCATACTCTTCCTTTTTCAATATTATTGAAGCA
TTTATCAGGGTTATTGTCTCATGAGCGGATACATATTTGAATGTATTTAGAAAAATAAACAAATAGGGGT
TCCGCGCACATTTCCCCGAAAAGTGCCACCTGACGTCTAAGAAACCATTATTATCATGACATTAACCTAT
AAAAATAGGCGTATCACGAGGCCCTTTCGTCTCGCGCGTTTCGGTGATGACGGTGAAAACCTCTGACACA
TGCAGCTCCCGGAGACGGTCACAGCTTGTCTGTAAGCGGATGCCGGGAGCAGACAAGCCCGTCAGGGCGC
GTCAGCGGGTGTTGGCGGGTGTCGGGGCTGGCTTAACTATGCGGCATCAGAGCAGATTGTACTGAGAGTG
CACCATATGCGGTGTGAAATACCGCACAGATGCGTAAGGAGAAAATACCGCATCAGGCGCCATTCGCCAT
TCAGGCTGCGCAACTGTTGGGAAGGGCGATCGGTGCGGGCCTCTTCGCTATTACGCCAGCTGGCGAAAGG
GGGATGTGCTGCAAGGCGATTAAGTTGGGTAACGCCAGGGTTTTCCCAGTCACGACGTTGTAAAACGACG
GCGCAAGGAATGGTGCATGCAAGGAGATGGCGCCCAACAGTCCCCCGGCCACGGGGCCTGCCACCATACC
CACGCCGAAACAAGCGCTCATGAGCCCGAAGTGGCGAGCCCGATCTTCCCCATCGGTGATGTCGGCGATA
TAGGCGCCAGCAACCGCACCTGTGGCGCCGGTGATGCCGGCCACGATGCGTCCGGCGTAGAGGCGATTAG
TCCAATTTGTTAAAGACAGGATATCAGTGGTCCAGGCTCTAGTTTTGACTCAACAATATCACCAGCTGAA
GCCTATAGAGTACGAGCCATAGATAAAATAAAAGATTTTATTTAGTCTCCAGAAAAAGGGGGGAA
