>Addgene plasmid #32983 | pMSCV-puro-Flag-mMcl-1 KR | depositor partial sequence | sequence record 43409 | Insert
CCACCATGGACTACAAAGACGATGACGACAAGTTTGGCCTGCGGAGAAACGCGGTCATCGGCTTGAACCT
GTACTGCGGCGGCGCCAGCCTCGGCGCGGGCGGCGGTTCTCCGGCAGGGGCGCGCCTGGTGGCCGAGGAG
GCCAGGGCGCGGCGCGAGGGGGGAGGGGAGGCCGCCCTGCTGCCCGGCGCGCGGGTGGTCGCCCGGCCGC
CGCCCGTGGGCGCCGAGGACCCCGACGTCACCGCGTCGGCCGAAAGGCGGCTGCATAGGTCGCCCGGCCT
CCTCGCCGTGCCGCCCGAGGAGATGGCCGCGTCGGCCGCCGCCGCCATCGTGTCTCCGGAGGAGGAACTG
GACGGCTGCGAGCCGGAGGCCATCGGCAGGCGCCCGGCCGTGCTGCCCCTCCTGGAGCGCGTGAGCGAGG
CGGCCAGGAGCTCCGGGGCCGACGGCTCTCTGCCCTCCACGCCGCCGCCGCCCGAGGAGGAAGAGGACGA
CCTATACCGCCAGTCGCTGGAGATCATCTCGCGCTACTTGCGGGAGCAGGCGACCGGCTCCAGGGACTCG
AGGCCTCTGGGCGAGGCGGGCGCGGCGGGCCGGAGAGCGCTGGAGACCCTGCGGCGCGTGGGCGATGGCG
TGCAGCGCAACCACGAGACGGCCTTCCAGGGCATGCTCCGGAGACTGGACATTAGAAACGAAGGCGATGT
TAGATCTTTTTCTCGAGTAATGGTCCATGTTTTCAGAGATGGCGTAACAAACTGGGGCAGGATTGTGACT
CTTATTTCTTTCGGTGCCTTTGTGGCCAGACACTTAAGGAGCGTAAACCAAGAAAGCTTCATCGAACCAT
TAGCAGAAACTATCACAGATGTTCTTGTAAGGACGAGACGGGACTGGCTTGTCAGACAAAGAGGCTGGGA
TGGGTTTGTGGAGTTCTTCCACGTACAGGACCTAGAAGGCGGCATCAGAAATGTGCTGCTGGCTTTTGCG
GGTGTTGCTGGAGTAGGGGCTGGTCTGGCATATCTAATAAGATAG
