>Addgene plasmid #32983 | pMSCV-puro-Flag-mMcl-1 KR | addgene partial sequence | sequence record 44664 | pLXSN-5
CTCCTTCTCTAGGCGCCGGAATTAGATCTCTCGAGGTTAACGAATTCGCCCTTATTCAGAATTAACCATG
GACTACAAAGACCATGACGGTGATTATAAAGATCATGACATCGATTACAAGGATGACGATGACAAGCTTG
CGGCCGCCATGTTTGGCCTGCGGAGAAACGCGGTCATCGGCTTGAACCTGTACTGCGGCGGCGCCAGCCT
CGGCGCGGGCGGCGGTTCTCCGGCAGGGGCGCGCCTGGTGGCCGAGGAGGCCAGGGCGCGGCGCGAGGGG
GGAGGGGAGGCCGCCCTGCTGCCCGGCGCGCGGGTGGTCGCCCGGCCGCCGCCCGTGGGCGCCGAGGACC
CCGACGTCACCGCGTCGGCCGAAAGGCGGCTGCATAGGTCGCCCGGCCTCCTCGCCGTGCCGCCCGAGGA
GATGGCCGCGTCGGCCGCCGCCGCCATCGTGTCTCCGGAGGAGGAACTGGACGGCTGCGAGCCGGAGGCC
ATCGGCAGGCGCCCGGCCGTGCTGCCCCTCCTGGAGCGCGTGAGCGAGGCGGCCAGGAGCTCCGGGGCCG
ACGGCTCTCTGCCCTCCACGCCGCCGCCGCCCGAGGAGGAAGAGGACGACCTATACCGCCAGTCGCTGGA
GATCATCTCGCGCTACTTGCGGGAGCAGGCGACCGGCTCCAGGGACTCGAGGCCTCTGGGCGAGGCGGGC
GCGGCGGGCC
