>Addgene plasmid #32983 | pMSCV-puro-Flag-mMcl-1 KR | addgene partial sequence | sequence record 44665 | MSCV-rev 5'-CAGCGGGGCTGCTAAAGCGCATGC-3'
CAACACCCGCAAAAGCCAGCAGCACATTTCTGATGCCGCCTTCTAGGTCCTGTACGTGGAAGAACTCCAC
AAACCCATCCCAGCCTCTTTGTCTGACAAGCCAGTCCCGTCTCGTCCTTACAAGAACATCTGTGATAGTT
TCTGCTAATGGTTCGATGAAGCTTTCTTGGTTTACGCTCCTTAAGTGTCTGGCCACAAAGGCACCGAAAG
AAATAAGAGTCACAATCCTGCCCCAGTTTGTTACGCCATCTCTGAAAACATGGACCATTACTCGAGAAAA
AGATCTAACATCGCCTTCGTTTCTAATGTCCAGTCTCCGGAGCATGCCCTGG
